>Addgene plasmid #1210 | pJLI-sup35 | addgene full sequence | sequence record 343546 | Addgene NGS Result
ACCTGACGTCTAAGAAACCATTATTATCATGACATTAACCTATAAAAATAGGCGTATCACGAGGCCCTTT
CGTCTCGCGCGTTTCGGTGATGACGGTGAAAACCTCTGACACATGCAGCTCCCGGAGACGGTCACAGCTT
GTCTGTAAGCGGATGCCGGGAGCAGACAAGCCCGTCAGGGCGCGTCAGCGGGTGTTGGCGGGTGTCGGGG
CTGGCTTAACTATGCGGCATCAGAGCAGATTGTACTGAGAGTGCACCATACCACCTTTTCAATTCATCAT
TTTTTTTTTATTCTTTTTTTTGATTTCGGTTTCCTTGAAATTTTTTTGATTCGGTAATCTCCGAACAGAA
GGAAGAACGAAGGAAGGAGCACAGACTTAGATTGGTATATATACGCATATGTAGTGTTGAAGAAACATGA
AATTGCCCAGTATTCTTAACCCAACTGCACAGAACAAAAACCTGCAGGAAACGAAGATAAATCATGTCGA
AAGCTACATATAAGGAACGTGCTGCTACTCATCCTAGTCCTGTTGCTGCCAAGCTATTTAATATCATGCA
CGAAAAGCAAACAAACTTGTGTGCTTCATTGGATGTTCGTACCACCAAGGAATTACTGGAGTTAGTTGAA
GCATTAGGTCCCAAAATTTGTTTACTAAAAACACATGTGGATATCTTGACTGATTTTTCCATGGAGGGCA
CAGTTAAGCCGCTAAAGGCATTATCCGCCAAGTACAATTTTTTACTCTTCGAAGACAGAAAATTTGCTGA
CATTGGTAATACAGTCAAATTGCAGTACTCTGCGGGTGTATACAGAATAGCAGAATGGGCAGACATTACG
AATGCACACGGTGTGGTGGGCCCAGGTATTGTTAGCGGTTTGAAGCAGGCGGCAGAAGAAGTAACAAAGG
AACCTAGAGGCCTTTTGATGTTAGCAGAATTGTCATGCAAGGGCTCCCTATCTACTGGAGAATATACTAA
GGGTACTGTTGACATTGCGAAGAGCGACAAAGATTTTGTTATCGGCTTTATTGCTCAAAGAGACATGGGT
GGAAGAGATGAAGGTTACGATTGGTTGATTATGACACCCGGTGTGGGTTTAGATGACAAGGGAGACGCAT
TGGGTCAACAGTATAGAACCGTGGATGATGTGGTCTCTACAGGATCTGACATTATTATTGTTGGAAGAGG
ACTATTTGCAAAGGGAAGGGATGCTAAGGTAGAGGGTGAACGTTACAGAAAAGCAGGCTGGGAAGCATAT
TTGAGAAGATGCGGCCAGCAAAACTAAAAAACTGTATTATAAGTAAATGCATGTATACTAAACTCACAAA
TTAGAGCTTCAATTTAATTATATCAGTTATTACCCTATGCGGTGTGAAATACCGCACAGATGCGTAAGGA
GAAAATACCGCATCAGGAAATTGTAAGCGTTAATATTTTGTTAAAATTCGCGTTAAATTTTTGTTAAATC
AGCTCATTTTTTAACCAATAGGCCGAAATCGGCAAAATCCCTTATAAATCAAAAGAATAGACCGAGATAG
GGT
[37 nt withheld, positions 1544-1580]
AAAGAACGTGGACTCCAACGTCAAAGG
[49 nt withheld, positions 1608-1656]
T
[91 nt withheld, positions 1658-1748]
G
[124 nt withheld, positions 1750-1873]
CCATTCGCCATTCAGGCTGCGCAACTGTTGGGAAGGGCGATCGGTGCGGGCCTCTTCGCTATTACGCCAG
CTGGCGAAAGGGGGATGTGCTGCAAGGCGATTAAGTTGGGTAACGCCAGGGTTTTCCCAGTCACGACGTT
GTAAAACGACGGCCAGTGAATTGTAATACGACTCACTATAGGGCGAATTGGAGCTCCACCGCGGTGAAAA
GAGTCAGTGAGACGACGACTTCAGGATCTTTGGGTTTCAGGATATGTGGCATGAAAATACAGAAAAATCC
CTCTGTGCTGAATCAGCTTTCGCTCGAATATTACGAAGAAGAAGCAGACAGTGATTATATCTTTATAAAC
AAATTGTATGGTCGTTCAAGAACCGATCAAAATGTTTCAGATGCAATTGAACTTTATTTTAACAATCCTC
ATCTGTCGGATGCGAGAAAGCATCAACTGAAGAAAACATTTTTGAAAAGATTGCAGTTGTTTTATAATAC
TATGCTAGAAGAAGAAGTTAGAATGATATCAAGTAGTCTTTTGTTTATTTACGAAGGAGACCCGGAGCGA
TGGGAATTACTAAATGATGTTGACAAACTTATGCGAGATGATTTTATAGACGATGATGACGACGATGATG
ATAATGATGATGATGATGATGATGATGCCGAGGGAAGCAGCGAAGGACCAAAGGACAAAAAAACAACTGG
TTCTTTGAGTTCCATGTCACTAATAGATTTTGCACATTCTGAAATAACGCCGGGGAAGGGTTATGATGAA
AACGTGATTGAAGGAGTTGAAACCTTGCTAGATATTTTTATGAAATTCTAGATATATTGAGAGGTGAAGT
TTACCTTGTTTATGGTATATGGTACAAAAAGAACTAAACTAATTATACGTCTATATATATATATATATAT
ATAACAGCTTTATTAAACCTTGTTTTTTAATATAGAAGAAAATGCTTTATGATCGGTATTATTGTGTTTG
CATTTACTTATGTTTGCAAGAAATGGATCCCCCGGGCTGCAGGAATTCTGTTGCTAGTGGGCAGATATAG
ATGTTATTCCGAGCAAGTCGATGAAGAAACCGCTTTTTGTTACAGTACAATGGAGTCTTTCAAGAGAAGA
TGTACCAATATACACTACACTCTTCAGAAGCAATGGGAGCTTTGGTCGAGTGAAAAAAAAATTTTCTCCA
TAAAGAAAGATCATATTATACGATGATGTAAGATATAATACCCGGTTGTAATGTACATTTAAGAGCAAGG
TAAGAAGTGACAATAACTTCTGTATGATCTTAGCATGTACCTCTTTTGGTGGGCTGAGAACTAAGATTCA
TCTTTTTGCGGAAGAATTTTGCTATGAACTTCACAACTTTATGAAGTGGTTTAAGAGAATTACAAAAGAA
ATGACACAGACTCGAACACTGTGACGCGTCGTCTTAGTAAAAAATAATAATTTGAGTCAAATAGCGCAGC
TAATGCGAAACAAAGAAATGAAGCATATACCATTCGTTGTATGATTTTTGTGTGGTTGACAGATATTCTG
CCGAAATTTTAACGCTTATTATAAATATAAATGTATGTATGTGTGTATAAACAGATACGATATTCAATTT
TCTACCGTAGGGTTGGGATTTTCTTCAAACTCCAATTCTTCGTCGGGTATTTCCTCAATGGCGATCCTCT
TTTTTGGCTTCGGCTTTTCAGTGTCATTGACAATTTTAGGCACCTTAATTTGTAGTAGACCGTTGTTGTA
AGTAGCTTTAATTTCTTCGTCCTTAATGCGTGGCAGCACGGGGAATTTAACGGTTCTCTCAAACGCACCA
TATTTTAGTTCCGTGATCTTCAAGAATTTTTCATCAATGCCCACTCTGTCTTCGATCTTACCCTTGATGA
GCATCTCATGAGAAGATGGATGGTAATCAATGTGGAAAGCCCTAGAGTTAGCACCTGGTAACGCAAGAAC
AACTACGTAAGTGTCCTCGGTATCATAGACATTCACTTCTGGTGAAAATGGTAAGTCCATTCTCGTTTCA
GGCTTGGATACTTGTAACGGGTCAGGTATTGGGGAAGGCGCTTGTAGGTGAGCGAACGATGAAGATTTTT
TGGCTAATGGTGGTCTCGACGATTCCTCCAGCTGATTCAAAGGTTTTTCTTTGTTGGTTTCGCCAGCTTC
CTCTTTGGGTGCTTCAGACTTATCCTTCTTATCCTTTTCTTCTCCCTTTTCGCCCTCCTGTTCGGTATTT
GCTTCAATTTCTGGTTCAGTGCCTTCATATGGTGGAACACCTATTAACGCGGTTAATAAGTCGTTTAAAC
TGTTTGCCTGTTGGTTGGTCCTATTATTCCTGGCAGTATTACAATGGTAATATGATGGATATCTTCTCGA
GGGGGGGCCCGGTACCAGCTTTTGTTCCCTTTAGTGAGGGTTAATTTCGAGCTTGGCGTAATCATGGTCA
TAGCTGTTTCCTGTGTGAAATTGTTATCCGCTCACAATTCCACACAACATACGAGCCGGAAGCATAAAGT
GTAAAGCCTGGGGTGCCTAATGAGTGAGCTAACTCACATTAATTGCGTTGCGCTCACTGCCCGCTTTCCA
GTCGGGAAACCTGTCGTGCCAGCTGCATTAATGAATCGGCCAACGCGCGGGGAGAGGCGGTTTGCGTATT
GGGCGCTCTTCCGCTTCCTCGCTCACTGACTCGCTGCGCTCGGTCGTTCGGCTGCGGCGAGCGGTATCAG
CTCACTCAAAGGCGGTAATACGGTTATCCACAGAATCAGGGGATAACGCAGGAAAGAACATGTGAGCAAA
AGGCCAGCAAAAGGCCAGGAACCGTAAAAAGGCCGCGTTGCTGGCGTTTTTCCATAGGCTCCGCCCCCCT
GACGAGCATCACAAAAATCGACGCTCAAGTCAGAGGTGGCGAAACCCGACAGGACTATAAAGATACCAGG
CGTTTCCCCCTGGAAGCTCCCTCGTGCGCTCTCCTGTTCCGACCCTGCCGCTTACCGGATACCTGTCCGC
CTTTCTCCCTTCGGGAAGCGTGGCGCTTTCTCATAGCTCACGCTGTAGGTATCTCAGTTCGGTGTAGGTC
GTTCGCTCCAAGCTGGGCTGTGTGCACGAACCCCCCGTTCAGCCCGACCGCTGCGCCTTATCCGGTAACT
ATCGTCTTGAGTCCAACCCGGTAAGACACGACTTATCGCCACTGGCAGCAGCCACTGGTAACAGGATTAG
CAGAGCGAGGTATGTAGGCGGTGCTACAGAGTTCTTGAAGTGGTGGCCTAACTACGGCTACACTAGAAGA
ACAGTATTTGGTATCTGCGCTCTGCTGAAGCCAGTTACCTTCGGAAAAAGAGTTGGTAGCTCTTGATCCG
GCAAACAAACCACCGCTGGTAGCGGTGGTTTTTTTGTTTGCAAGCAGCAGATTACGCGCAGAAAAAAAGG
ATCTCAAGAAGATCCTTTGATCTTTTCTACGGGGTCTGACGCTCAGTGGAACGAAAACTCACGTTAAGGG
ATTTTGGTCATGAGATTATCAAAAAGGATCTTCACCTAGATCCTTTTAAATTAAAAATGAAGTTTTAAAT
CAATCTAAAGTATATATGAGTAAACTTGGTCTGACAGTTACCAATGCTTAATCAGTGAGGCACCTATCTC
AGCGATCTGTCTATTTCGTTCATCCATAGTTGCCTGACTCCCCGTCGTGTAGATAACTACGATACGGGAG
GGCTTACCATCTGGCCCCAGTGCTGCAATGATACCGCGAGACCCACGCTCACCGGCTCCAGATTTATCAG
CAATAAACCAGCCAGCCGGAAGGGCCGAGCGCAGAAGTGGTCCTGCAACTTTATCCGCCTCCATCCAGTC
TATTAATTGTTGCCGGGAAGCTAGAGTAAGTAGTTCGCCAGTTAATAGTTTGCGCAACGTTGTTGCCATT
GCTACAGGCATCGTGGTGTCACGCTCGTCGTTTGGTATGGCTTCATTCAGCTCCGGTTCCCAACGATCAA
GGCGAGTTACATGATCCCCCATGTTGTGCAAAAAAGCGGTTAGCTCCTTCGGTCCTCCGATCGTTGTCAG
AAGTAAGTTGGCCGCAGTGTTATCACTCATGGTTATGGCAGCACTGCATAATTCTCTTACTGTCATGCCA
TCCGTAAGATGCTTTTCTGTGACTGGTGAGTACTCAACCAAGTCATTCTGAGAATAGTGTATGCGGCGAC
CGAGTTGCTCTTGCCCGGCGTCAATACGGGATAATACCGCGCCACATAGCAGAACTTTAAAAGTGCTCAT
CATTGGAAAACGTTCTTCGGGGCGAAAACTCTCAAGGATCTTACCGCTGTTGAGATCCAGTTCGATGTAA
CCCACTCGTGCACCCAACTGATCTTCAGCATCTTTTACTTTCACCAGCGTTTCTGGGTGAGCAAAAACAG
GAAGGCAAAATGCCGCAAAAAAGGGAATAAGGGCGACACGGAAATGTTGAATACTCATACTCTTCCTTTT
TCAATATTATTGAAGCATTTATCAGGGTTATTGTCTCATGAGCGGATACATATTTGAATGTATTTAGAAA
AATAAACAAATAGGGGTTCCGCGCACATTTCCCCGAAAAGTGCC
Features (pLannotate 1.2.2; 19 found; start..end, strand, type, name):
     74..109     +  CDS            rop (fragment): Rop protein, which maintains plasmids at low copy number; rop
    211..260     +  misc_feature   bom (fragment): basis of mobility region from pBR322
    268..483     +  promoter       URA3 promoter: S. cerevisiae URA3
    484..1287    +  CDS            URA3: orotidine-5'-phosphate decarboxylase, required for uracil biosynthesis; S. cerevisiae URA3; yeast auxotrophic marker, counterselectable with 5-fluoroorotic acid (5-FOA)
   1366..1417    +  misc_feature   bom (fragment): basis of mobility region from pBR322
   1445..1873    -  rep_origin     f1 ori (sequence partly withheld): f1 bacteriophage origin of replication; arrow indicates direction of (+) strand synthesis
   1877..2034    -  CDS            lacZα (fragment): LacZα fragment of β-galactosidase; lacZ fragment
   2037..2055    +  promoter       T7 promoter: promoter for bacteriophage T7 RNA polymerase
   2080..2691    +  CDS            ARG82 (fragment): IPMK_YEAST - Also known as ARGR3, GSL3 From Saccharomyces cerevisiae (strain ATCC 204508 / S288c) (Baker's yeast).
   2877..2901    +  misc_feature   MCS (fragment): pBluescript multiple cloning site
   3480..4253    -  CDS            HSP42 (fragment): HSP42_YEAST - Experimental evidence at protein level: Swiss-Prot protein existence level 1. From Saccharomyces cerevisiae (strain ATCC 204508 / S288c) (Baker's yeast).
   4281..4299    -  promoter       T3 promoter: promoter for bacteriophage T3 RNA polymerase
   4344..4360    -  protein_bind   lac operator: The lac repressor binds to the lac operator to inhibit transcription in E. coli. This inhibition can be relieved by adding lactose or isopropyl-β-D-thiogalactopyranoside (IPTG). lac repressor encoded by lacI
   4368..4398    -  promoter       lac promoter: promoter for the E. coli lac operon
   4413..4434    -  protein_bind   CAP binding site: CAP binding activates transcription in the presence of cAMP. E. coli catabolite activator protein
   4447..4539    -  CDS            lacI (fragment): lac repressor; lacI; The lac repressor binds to the lac operator to inhibit transcription in E. coli. This inhibition can be relieved by adding lactose or isopropyl-β-D-thiogalactopyranoside (IPTG).
   4722..5310    -  rep_origin     ori: high-copy-number ColE1/pMB1/pBR322/pUC origin of replication
   5481..6341    -  CDS            AmpR: β-lactamase; bla; confers resistance to ampicillin, carbenicillin, and related antibiotics
   6342..6446    -  promoter       AmpR promoter: bla
