[The description below was written by a language model from this plasmid's Addgene catalogue record and pLannotate feature annotations shown in this document.]
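Description:
pJLI-sup35 is a yeast integrating plasmid built on the pRS306 backbone. It carries the genomic sequences that flank the Saccharomyces cerevisiae SUP35 locus but, as the record explicitly notes, not the SUP35 coding sequence itself. The roughly 2.2 kb insert sits between XhoI and SacII sites, both retained, in the pBluescript-derived polylinker, which is bracketed by T7 and T3 promoters and remnants of the lacZα/lac promoter region. In the annotated 6,467 nt sequence, the insert region is recognised through fragments of the neighbouring chromosomal genes ARG82 and HSP42, consistent with upstream and downstream SUP35 flanks. A short stretch of polylinker sequence lies between the two arms, which may mark the junction where a SUP35 allele could be placed, although the record does not say so.

In E. coli the plasmid is maintained through a ColE1/pUC-type origin and selected with ampicillin via the bla gene; an f1 origin is also present. The catalogue lists it as low copy even though the annotated origin is of the high-copy type. No yeast replication origin or centromere is annotated, as expected for pRS306, so stable maintenance in yeast depends on chromosomal integration by homologous recombination. URA3, with its own promoter, selects for uracil prototrophy and can be counterselected with 5-FOA.

This layout suits integration at the SUP35 locus followed by 5-FOA loop-out, allowing deletion or replacement of the endogenous gene. The associated publication studied how oligopeptide-repeat expansions in Sup35 affect prion-based inheritance, so the plasmid plausibly served as a scaffold for introducing SUP35 variants, though its exact use is not stated.
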