Addgene plasmid #1210: pJLI-sup35
Depositing lab: Susan Lindquist. Depositing organization: Whitehead Institute for Biomedical Research. Publication: Oligopeptide-repeat expansions modulate 'protein-only' inheritance in yeast. Liu JJ, Lindquist S. Nature 1999 Aug 5;400(6744):573-6. 10.1038/23048 PubMed 10448860.
Backbone
  Vector backbone: pRS306
  Backbone size w/o insert (bp): 4299
  Vector type: Yeast Expression
Growth in bacteria
  Bacterial resistance: Ampicillin, 100 μg/mL
  Growth temperature: 37°C
  Growth strain: DH5alpha
  Copy number: Low Copy
Gene/Insert
  Gene/Insert name: sup35 5' and 3' flanking regions (alt names: sup35; sup35 upstream and downstream)
  Species: S. cerevisiae (budding yeast)
  Insert size (bp): 2180
  Mutation: sup35 gene is not included in this plasmid. Only 5' and 3' flanking sequences
  GenBank ID: AY553990
  Entrez Gene: SUP35 (a.k.a. YDR172W, GST1, PNM2, SAL3, SUF12, SUP2, SUP36)
  Cloning method: Restriction Enzyme; 5′ cloning site XhoI (not destroyed); 3′ cloning site SacII (not destroyed)
  Sequencing primers: 5′ n/a
Terms and licenses: Academic/Nonprofit Terms; Industry Terms: Not Available to Industry
How to cite: pJLI-sup35 was a gift from Susan Lindquist (Addgene plasmid # 1210 ; http://n2t.net/addgene:1210 ; RRID:Addgene_1210)
